Addgene plasmid #109359: pEM705 Gs13
Purpose: GsX chimera with Gα13 C-terminus
Depositing lab: Robert Lucas. Depositing organization: University of Manchester. Publication: A live cell assay of GPCR coupling allows identification of optogenetic tools for controlling Go and Gi signaling. Ballister ER, Rodgers J, Martial F, Lucas RJ. BMC Biol. 2018 Jan 16;16(1):10. doi: 10.1186/s12915-017-0475-2. PubMed 29338718.
Backbone
  Vector backbone: pEM705
  Backbone size w/o insert (bp): 6002
  Total vector size (bp): 7184
  Vector type: Mammalian Expression
  Selectable markers: Puromycin
Growth in bacteria
  Bacterial resistance: Ampicillin, 100 μg/mL
  Growth temperature: 37°C
  Growth strain: DH5alpha
  Copy number: High Copy
Gene/Insert
  Gene/Insert name: Gs13 chimera
  Species: H. sapiens (human)
  Insert size (bp): 1182
  Promoter: CAG
  Tag / fusion protein: None
  Cloning method: Ligation Independent Cloning
  Sequencing primers: 5′ cttctggcgtgtgaccggcggctc; 3′ TTGGCAGAGGGAAAAAGATCTCAGTGG
Terms and licenses: Academic/Nonprofit Terms; Industry Terms: Not Available to Industry
How to cite: pEM705 Gs13 was a gift from Robert Lucas (Addgene plasmid # 109359 ; http://n2t.net/addgene:109359 ; RRID:Addgene_109359)
