[The description below was written by a language model from this plasmid's Addgene catalogue record and pLannotate feature annotations shown in this document.]
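Description:
pEM705 Gs13 is a mammalian expression plasmid built on the pEM705 backbone. It carries a human Gαs-based chimeric G protein subunit in which the C-terminus has been replaced with that of Gα13. It is propagated in E. coli through a high-copy ColE1/pUC-type origin and an ampicillin resistance gene (β-lactamase with its own promoter). The catalogue lists a total size of 7184 bp, while the annotated depositor sequence is 7158 nt; the record does not explain this small difference.

The untagged chimera, an insert of about 1.2 kb annotated as GNAS, is driven by the CAG promoter, here resolved into the CMV enhancer, chicken β-actin promoter and chimeric β-actin/β-globin intron. It is terminated by a rabbit β-globin polyadenylation signal. Upstream lies a puromycin N-acetyltransferase gene followed by a bGH poly(A) signal, which provides the listed puromycin selection in mammalian cells. No dedicated promoter for this marker is annotated; instead a lox2272 site sits immediately before it, and a loxP site lies downstream of the expression cassette. This pairing of heterospecific lox sites is typical of Cre recombinase-mediated cassette exchange into a pre-engineered genomic landing site, where the marker would be expressed from a resident promoter, although the record does not state this use. Additional HSV TK and SV40 poly(A) signals flank the lox-bounded region.

Because the extreme C-terminus of a Gα subunit largely determines which receptors it couples to, a Gs chimera with a Gα13 tail should redirect activation by G13-coupled receptors into adenylyl cyclase stimulation and a cAMP readout. This construct is one of a GsX chimera series associated with a live-cell assay for profiling GPCR coupling specificity.
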