Features (pLannotate 1.2.2; 22 found; start..end, strand, type, name):
     52..100     +  polyA_signal   HSV TK poly(A) signal: herpes simplex virus thymidine kinase polyadenylation signal (Cole and Stacy, 1985)
    191..207     -  polyA_signal   bGH poly(A) signal (fragment): bovine growth hormone polyadenylation signal
    312..345     -  protein_bind   lox2272: Cre-mediated recombination occurs in the 8-bp core sequence (GGATACTT). lox2272 sites are compatible with each other, but incompatible with loxP or loxN sites (Lee and Saito, 1988). Cre recombinase
    350..949     +  CDS            PuroR: puromycin N-acetyltransferase; pac from Streptomyces alboniger; confers resistance to puromycin
    999..1064    +  CDS            dmpM (fragment): DMPM_STRAD - Protein inferred from homology: Swiss-Prot protein existence level 3. From Streptomyces alboniger.
   1091..1202    +  polyA_signal   bGH poly(A) signal: bovine growth hormone polyadenylation signal
   1347..1650    +  enhancer       CMV enhancer: human cytomegalovirus immediate early enhancer
   1652..1929    +  promoter       chicken β-actin promoter: No description available
   1930..2946    +  intron         chimeric intron: chimera between introns from chicken β-actin and rabbit β-globin
   3022..4191    +  CDS            GNAS: GNAS2_HUMAN - Also known as GNAS1, GSP. Experimental evidence at protein level: Swiss-Prot protein existence level 1. Guanine nucleotide-binding proteins (G proteins) function as transducers in numerous signaling pathways controlled by G protein- coupled receptors (GPCRs) (PubMed:17110384). Signaling involves the activation of adenylyl cyclases, resulting in increased levels of the signaling molecule cAMP (PubMed:26206488, PubMed:8702665). GNAS functions downstream of several GPCRs, including beta-adrenergic receptors (PubMed:21488135). Stimulates the Ras signaling pathway via RAPGEF2 (PubMed:
   4220..4297    +  CDS            HBB (fragment): HBB_PONPY - Experimental evidence at transcript level: Swiss-Prot protein existence level 2. Involved in oxygen transport from the lung to the various peripheral tissues. From Pongo pygmaeus (Bornean orangutan).
   4368..4423    +  polyA_signal   β-globin poly(A) signal: rabbit β-globin polyadenylation signal (Gil and Proudfoot, 1987)
   4786..4819    -  protein_bind   loxP: Cre-mediated recombination occurs in the 8-bp core sequence (GCATACAT). Cre recombinase
   4832..4953    +  polyA_signal   SV40 poly(A) signal: SV40 polyadenylation signal
   4972..4990    -  promoter       T3 promoter: promoter for bacteriophage T3 RNA polymerase
   5035..5051    -  protein_bind   lac operator: The lac repressor binds to the lac operator to inhibit transcription in E. coli. This inhibition can be relieved by adding lactose or isopropyl-β-D-thiogalactopyranoside (IPTG). lac repressor encoded by lacI
   5059..5089    -  promoter       lac promoter: promoter for the E. coli lac operon
   5104..5125    -  protein_bind   CAP binding site: CAP binding activates transcription in the presence of cAMP. E. coli catabolite activator protein
   5138..5230    -  CDS            lacI (fragment): lac repressor; lacI; The lac repressor binds to the lac operator to inhibit transcription in E. coli. This inhibition can be relieved by adding lactose or isopropyl-β-D-thiogalactopyranoside (IPTG).
   5413..6001    -  rep_origin     ori: high-copy-number ColE1/pMB1/pBR322/pUC origin of replication
   6172..7032    -  CDS            AmpR: β-lactamase; bla; confers resistance to ampicillin, carbenicillin, and related antibiotics
   7033..7137    -  promoter       AmpR promoter: bla
>Addgene plasmid #109359 | pEM705 Gs13 | depositor full sequence | sequence record 206219 | pEM705 Gs13 sequence 7158 bps
AAGCTTAATAAACACGGAAGGAGACAATACCGGAAGGAACCCGCGCTATGACGGCAATAAAAAGACAGAA
TAAAACGCACGGGTGTTGGGTCGTTTGTTCATAAACGCGGGGTTCGGTCCCAGGGCTGGCACTCTGTCGA
TACCCCACCGAGACCCCATTGGGGCCAATACGCCCGCGTTTCTTCCTTTTCCCCACCCCACCCCCCAAGT
TCGGGTGAAGGCCCAGGGCTCGCAGCCAACGTCGGGGCGGCAGGCCCTGCCATAGCCACTGGCCCCGTGG
GTTAGGGACGGGGTCCCCCATTCGAGAATAAATAACTTCGTATAAAGTATCCTATACGAAGTTATCACCA
TGACCGAGTACAAGCCCACGGTGCGCCTCGCCACCCGCGACGACGTCCCCCGGGCCGTACGCACCCTCGC
CGCCGCGTTCGCCGACTACCCCGCCACGCGCCACACCGTCGACCCGGACCGCCACATCGAGCGGGTCACC
GAGCTGCAAGAACTCTTCCTCACGCGCGTCGGGCTCGACATCGGCAAGGTGTGGGTCGCGGACGACGGCG
CCGCGGTGGCGGTCTGGACCACGCCGGAGAGCGTCGAAGCGGGGGCGGTGTTCGCCGAGATCGGCCCGCG
CATGGCCGAGTTGAGCGGTTCCCGGCTGGCCGCGCAGCAACAGATGGAAGGCCTCCTGGCGCCGCACCGG
CCCAAGGAGCCCGCGTGGTTCCTGGCCACCGTCGGCGTCTCGCCCGACCACCAGGGCAAGGGTCTGGGCA
GCGCCGTCGTGCTCCCCGGAGTGGAGGCGGCCGAGCGCGCCGGGGTGCCCGCCTTCCTGGAGACCTCCGC
GCCCCGCAACCTCCCCTTCTACGAGCGGCTCGGCTTCACCGTCACCGCCGACGTCGAGGTGCCCGAAGGA
CCGCGCACCTGGTGCATGACCCGCAAGCCCGGTGCCTGACGCCCGCCCCACGACCCGCAGCGCCCGACCG
AAAGGAGCGCACGACCCCATGGCTCCGACCGAAGCCACCCGGGGCGGCCCCGCCGACCCCGCACCCGCCC
CCGAGGCCCACCGACTCTAGAGCTCGCTGATCAGCCTCGACTGTGCCTTCTAGTTGCCAGCCATCTGTTG
TTTGCCCCTCCCCCGTGCCTTCCTTGACCCTGGAAGGTGCCACTCCCACTGTCCTTTCCTAATAAAATGA
GGAAATTGCATCGCATTGTCTGAGTAGGTGTCATTCTATTCTGGGGGGTGGGGTGGGGCAGGACAGCAAG
GGGGAGGATTGGGAAGACAATAGCACTAGTTATTAATAGTAATCAATTACGGGGTCATTAGTTCATAGCC
CATATATGGAGTTCCGCGTTACATAACTTACGGTAAATGGCCCGCCTGGCTGACCGCCCAACGACCCCCG
CCCATTGACGTCAATAATGACGTATGTTCCCATAGTAACGCCAATAGGGACTTTCCATTGACGTCAATGG
GTGGAGTATTTACGGTAAACTGCCCACTTGGCAGTACATCAAGTGTATCATATGCCAAGTACGCCCCCTA
TTGACGTCAATGACGGTAAATGGCCCGCCTGGCATTATGCCCAGTACATGACCTTATGGGACTTTCCTAC
TTGGCAGTACATCTACGTATTAGTCATCGCTATTACCATGGTCGAGGTGAGCCCCACGTTCTGCTTCACT
CTCCCCATCTCCCCCCCCTCCCCACCCCCAATTTTGTATTTATTTATTTTTTAATTATTTTGTGCAGCGA
TGGGGGCGGGGGGGGGGGGGGGGCGCGCGCCAGGCGGGGCGGGGCGGGGCGAGGGGCGGGGCGGGGCGAG
GCGGAGAGGTGCGGCGGCAGCCAATCAGAGCGGCGCGCTCCGAAAGTTTCCTTTTATGGCGAGGCGGCGG
CGGCGGCGGCCCTATAAAAAGCGAAGCGCGCGGCGGGCGGGAGTCGCTGCGCGCTGCCTTCGCCCCGTGC
CCCGCTCCGCCGCCGCCTCGCGCCGCCCGCCCCGGCTCTGACTGACCGCGTTACTCCCACAGGTGAGCGG
GCGGGACGGCCCTTCTCCTCCGGGCTGTAATTAGCGCTTGGTTTAATGACGGCTTGTTTCTTTTCTGTGG
CTGCGTGAAAGCCTTGAGGGGCTCCGGGAGGGCCCTTTGTGCGGGGGGAGCGGCTCGGGGGGTGCGTGCG
TGTGTGTGTGCGTGGGGAGCGCCGCGTGCGGCTCCGCGCTGCCCGGCGGCTGTGAGCGCTGCGGGCGCGG
CGCGGGGCTTTGTGCGCTCCGCAGTGTGCGCGAGGGGAGCGCGGCCGGGGGCGGTGCCCCGCGGTGCGGG
GGGGGCTGCGAGGGGAACAAAGGCTGCGTGCGGGGTGTGTGCGTGGGGGGGTGAGCAGGGGGTGTGGGCG
CGTCGGTCGGGCTGCAACCCCCCCTGCACCCCCCTCCCCGAGTTGCTGAGCACGGCCCGGCTTCGGGTGC
GGGGCTCCGTACGGGGCGTGGCGCGGGGCTCGCCGTGCCGGGCGGGGGGTGGCGGCAGGTGGGGGTGCCG
GGCGGGGCGGGGCCGCCTCGGGCCGGGGAGGGCTCGGGGGAGGGGCGCGGCGGCCCCCGGAGCGCCGGCG
GCTGTCGAGGCGCGGCGAGCCGCAGCCATTGCCTTTTATGGTAATCGTGCGAGAGGGCGCAGGGACTTCC
TTTGTCCCAAATCTGTGCGGAGCCGAAATCTGGGAGGCGCCGCCGCACCCCCTCTAGCGGGCGCGGGGCG
AAGCGGTGCGGCGCCGGCAGGAAGGAAATGGGCGGGGAGGGCCTTCGTGCGTCGCCGCGCCGCCGTCCCC
TTCTCCCTCTCCAGCCTCGGGGCTGTCCGCGGGGGGACGGCTGCCTTCGGGGGGGACGGGGCAGGGCGGG
GTTCGGCTTCTGGCGTGTGACCGGCGGCTCTAGAGCCTCTGCTAACCATGTTCATGCCTTCTTCTTTTTC
CTACAGCTCCTGGGCAACGTGCTGGTTATTGTGCTGTCTCATCATTTTGGCAAAGAATTGCTCGACCACC
GGCGCGCCACCATGGGCTGCCTCGGGAACAGTAAGACCGAGGACCAGCGCAACGAGGAGAAGGCGCAGCG
TGAGGCCAACAAAAAGATCGAGAAGCAGCTGCAGAAGGACAAGCAGGTCTACCGGGCCACGCACCGCCTG
CTGCTGCTGGGTGCTGGAGAATCTGGTAAAAGCACCATTGTGAAGCAGATGAGGATCCTGCATGTTAATG
GGTTTAATGGAGAGGGCGGCGAAGAGGACCCGCAGGCTGCAAGGAGCAACAGCGATGGTGAGAAGGCAAC
CAAAGTGCAGGACATCAAAAACAACCTGAAAGAGGCGATTGAAACCATTGTGGCCGCCATGAGCAACCTG
GTGCCCCCCGTGGAGCTGGCCAACCCCGAGAACCAGTTCAGAGTGGACTACATTCTGAGTGTGATGAACG
TGCCTGACTTTGACTTCCCTCCCGAATTCTATGAGCATGCCAAGGCTCTGTGGGAGGATGAAGGAGTGCG
TGCCTGCTACGAACGCTCCAACGAGTACCAGCTGATTGACTGTGCCCAGTACTTCCTGGACAAGATCGAC
GTGATCAAGCAGGCTGACTATGTGCCGAGCGATCAGGACCTGCTTCGCTGCCGTGTCCTGACTTCTGGAA
TCTTTGAGACCAAGTTCCAGGTGGACAAAGTCAACTTCCACATGTTTGACGTGGGTGGCCAGCGCGATGA
ACGCCGCAAGTGGATCCAGTGCTTCAACGATGTGACTGCCATCATCTTCGTGGTGGCCAGCAGCAGCTAC
AACATGGTCATCCGGGAGGACAACCAGACCAACCGCCTGCAGGAGGCTCTGAACCTCTTCAAGAGCATCT
GGAACAACAGATGGCTGCGCACCATCTCTGTGATCCTGTTCCTCAACAAGCAAGATCTGCTCGCTGAGAA
AGTCCTTGCTGGGAAATCGAAGATTGAGGACTACTTTCCAGAATTTGCTCGCTACACTACTCCTGAGGAT
GCTACTCCCGAGCCCGGAGAGGACCCACGCGTGACCCGGGCCAAGTACTTCATTCGAGATGAGTTTCTGA
GGATCAGCACTGCCAGTGGAGATGGGCGTCACTACTGCTACCCTCATTTCACCTGCGCTGTGGACACTGA
GAACATCCGCCGTGTGTTCAACGACTGCCGTGACACTATTCTGCATGACAACCTCAAGCAGCTTATGCTA
CAGTGACTCGAGGCGGCCGCAATTCACTCCTCAGGTGCAGGCTGCCTATCAGAAGGTGGTGGCTGGTGTG
GCCAATGCCCTGGCTCACAAATACCACTGAGATCTTTTTCCCTCTGCCAAAAATTATGGGGACATCATGA
AGCCCCTTGAGCATCTGACTTCTGGCTAATAAAGGAAATTTATTTTCATTGCAATAGTGTGTTGGAATTT
TTTGTGTCTCTCACTCGGAAGGACATATGGGAGGGCAAATCATTTAAAACATCAGAATGAGTATTTGGTT
TAGAGTTTGGCAACATATGCCCATATGCTGGCTGCCATGAACAAAGGTTGGCTATAAAGAGGTCATCAGT
ATATGAAACAGCCCCCTGCTGTCCATTCCTTATTCCATAGAAAAGCCTTGACTTGAGGTTAGATTTTTTT
TATATTTTGTTTTGTGTTATTTTTTTCTTTAACATCCCTAAAATTTTCCTTACATGTTTTACTAGCCAGA
TTTTTCCTCCTCTCCTGACTACTCCCAGTCATAGCTGTCCCTCTTCTCTTATGAAGATCCCTCGACCTGA
GCGTCGAGCTAGCATATGGATCCATATAACTTCGTATAATGTATGCTATACGAAGTTATTACGATACCGT
CAACTTGTTTATTGCAGCTTATAATGGTTACAAATAAAGCAATAGCATCACAAATTTCACAAATAAAGCA
TTTTTTTCACTGCATTCTAGTTGTGGTTTGTCCAAACTCATCAATGTATCTTAGGTACCCAGCTTTTGTT
CCCTTTAGTGAGGGTTAATTGCGCGCTTGGCGTAATCATGGTCATAGCTGTTTCCTGTGTGAAATTGTTA
TCCGCTCACAATTCCACACAACATACGAGCCGGAAGCATAAAGTGTAAAGCCTGGGGTGCCTAATGAGTG
AGCTAACTCACATTAATTGCGTTGCGCTCACTGCCCGCTTTCCAGTCGGGAAACCTGTCGTGCCAGCTGC
ATTAATGAATCGGCCAACGCGCGGGGAGAGGCGGTTTGCGTATTGGGCGCTCTTCCGCTTCCTCGCTCAC
TGACTCGCTGCGCTCGGTCGTTCGGCTGCGGCGAGCGGTATCAGCTCACTCAAAGGCGGTAATACGGTTA
TCCACAGAATCAGGGGATAACGCAGGAAAGAACATGTGAGCAAAAGGCCAGCAAAAGGCCAGGAACCGTA
AAAAGGCCGCGTTGCTGGCGTTTTTCCATAGGCTCCGCCCCCCTGACGAGCATCACAAAAATCGACGCTC
AAGTCAGAGGTGGCGAAACCCGACAGGACTATAAAGATACCAGGCGTTTCCCCCTGGAAGCTCCCTCGTG
CGCTCTCCTGTTCCGACCCTGCCGCTTACCGGATACCTGTCCGCCTTTCTCCCTTCGGGAAGCGTGGCGC
TTTCTCATAGCTCACGCTGTAGGTATCTCAGTTCGGTGTAGGTCGTTCGCTCCAAGCTGGGCTGTGTGCA
CGAACCCCCCGTTCAGCCCGACCGCTGCGCCTTATCCGGTAACTATCGTCTTGAGTCCAACCCGGTAAGA
CACGACTTATCGCCACTGGCAGCAGCCACTGGTAACAGGATTAGCAGAGCGAGGTATGTAGGCGGTGCTA
CAGAGTTCTTGAAGTGGTGGCCTAACTACGGCTACACTAGAAGAACAGTATTTGGTATCTGCGCTCTGCT
GAAGCCAGTTACCTTCGGAAAAAGAGTTGGTAGCTCTTGATCCGGCAAACAAACCACCGCTGGTAGCGGT
GGTTTTTTTGTTTGCAAGCAGCAGATTACGCGCAGAAAAAAAGGATCTCAAGAAGATCCTTTGATCTTTT
CTACGGGGTCTGACGCTCAGTGGAACGAAAACTCACGTTAAGGGATTTTGGTCATGAGATTATCAAAAAG
GATCTTCACCTAGATCCTTTTAAATTAAAAATGAAGTTTTAAATCAATCTAAAGTATATATGAGTAAACT
TGGTCTGACAGTTACCAATGCTTAATCAGTGAGGCACCTATCTCAGCGATCTGTCTATTTCGTTCATCCA
TAGTTGCCTGACTCCCCGTCGTGTAGATAACTACGATACGGGAGGGCTTACCATCTGGCCCCAGTGCTGC
AATGATACCGCGAGACCCACGCTCACCGGCTCCAGATTTATCAGCAATAAACCAGCCAGCCGGAAGGGCC
GAGCGCAGAAGTGGTCCTGCAACTTTATCCGCCTCCATCCAGTCTATTAATTGTTGCCGGGAAGCTAGAG
TAAGTAGTTCGCCAGTTAATAGTTTGCGCAACGTTGTTGCCATTGCTACAGGCATCGTGGTGTCACGCTC
GTCGTTTGGTATGGCTTCATTCAGCTCCGGTTCCCAACGATCAAGGCGAGTTACATGATCCCCCATGTTG
TGCAAAAAAGCGGTTAGCTCCTTCGGTCCTCCGATCGTTGTCAGAAGTAAGTTGGCCGCAGTGTTATCAC
TCATGGTTATGGCAGCACTGCATAATTCTCTTACTGTCATGCCATCCGTAAGATGCTTTTCTGTGACTGG
TGAGTACTCAACCAAGTCATTCTGAGAATAGTGTATGCGGCGACCGAGTTGCTCTTGCCCGGCGTCAATA
CGGGATAATACCGCGCCACATAGCAGAACTTTAAAAGTGCTCATCATTGGAAAACGTTCTTCGGGGCGAA
AACTCTCAAGGATCTTACCGCTGTTGAGATCCAGTTCGATGTAACCCACTCGTGCACCCAACTGATCTTC
AGCATCTTTTACTTTCACCAGCGTTTCTGGGTGAGCAAAAACAGGAAGGCAAAATGCCGCAAAAAAGGGA
ATAAGGGCGACACGGAAATGTTGAATACTCATACTCTTCCTTTTTCAATATTATTGAAGCATTTATCAGG
GTTATTGTCTCATGAGCGGATACATATTTGAATGTATTTAGAAAAATAAACAAATAGGGGTTCCGCGCAC
ATTTCCCCGAAAAGTGCC
