>Addgene plasmid #109359 | pEM705 Gs13 | addgene partial sequence | sequence record 210404 | Addgene Partial NGS Result
CTTTTATGGCGAGGCGGCGGCGGCGGCGGCCCTATAAAAAGCGAAGCGCGCGGCGGGCGGGAGTCGCTGC
GCGCTGCCTTCGCCCCGTGCCCCGCTCCGCCGCCGCCTCGCGCCGCCCGCCCCGGCTCTGACTGACCGCG
TTACTCCCACAGGTGAGCGGGCGGGACGGCCCTTCTCCTCCGGGCTGTAATTAGCGCTTGGTTTAATGAC
GGCTTGTTTCTTTTCTGTGGCTGCGTGAAAGCCTTGAGGGGCTCCGGGAGGGCCCTTTGTGCGGGGGGAG
CGGCTCGGGGGGTGCGTGCGTGTGTGTGTGCGTGGGGAGCGCCGCGTGCGGCTCCGCGCTGCCCGGCGGC
TGTGAGCGCTGCGGGCGCGGCGCGGGGCTTTGTGCGCTCCGCAGTGTGCGCGAGGGGAGCGCGGCCGGGG
GCGGTGCCCCGCGGTGCGGGGGGGGCTGCGAGGGGAACAAAGGCTGCGTGCGGGGTGTGTGCGTGGGGGG
GTGAGCAGGGGGTGTGGGCGCGTCGGTCGGGCTGCAACCCCCCCTGCACCCCCCTCCCCGAGTTGCTGAG
CACGGCCCGGCTTCGGGTGCGGGGCTCCGTACGGGGCGTGGCGCGGGGCTCGCCGTGCCGGGCGGGGGGT
GGCGGCAGGTGGGGGTGCCGGGCGGGGCGGGGCCGCCTCGGGCCGGGGAGGGCTCGGGGGAGGGGCGCGG
CGGCCCCCGGAGCGCCGGCGGCTGTCGAGGCGCGGCGAGCCGCAGCCATTGCCTTTTATGGTAATCGTGC
GAGAGGGCGCAGGGACTTCCTTTGTCCCAAATCTGTGCGGAGCCGAAATCTGGGAGGCGCCGCCGCACCC
CCTCTAGCGGGCGCGGGGCGAAGCGGTGCGGCGCCGGCAGGAAGGAAATGGGCGGGGAGGGCCTTCGTGC
GTCGCCGCGCCGCCGTCCCCTTCTCCCTCTCCAGCCTCGGGGCTGTCCGCGGGGGGACGGCTGCCTTCGG
GGGGGACGGGGCAGGGCGGGGTTCGGCTTCTGGCGTGTGACCGGCGGCTCTAGAGCCTCTGCTAACCATG
TTCATGCCTTCTTCTTTTTCCTACAGCTCCTGGGCAACGTGCTGGTTATTGTGCTGTCTCATCATTTTGG
CAAAGAATTGCTCGACCACCGGCGCGCCACCATGGGCTGCCTCGGGAACAGTAAGACCGAGGACCAGCGC
AACGAGGAGAAGGCGCAGCGTGAGGCCAACAAAAAGATCGAGAAGCAGCTGCAGAAGGACAAGCAGGTCT
ACCGGGCCACGCACCGCCTGCTGCTGCTGGGTGCTGGAGAATCTGGTAAAAGCACCATTGTGAAGCAGAT
GAGGATCCTGCATGTTAATGGGTTTAATGGAGAGGGCGGCGAAGAGGACCCGCAGGCTGCAAGGAGCAAC
AGCGATGGTGAGAAGGCAACCAAAGTGCAGGACATCAAAAACAACCTGAAAGAGGCGATTGAAACCATTG
TGGCCGCCATGAGCAACCTGGTGCCCCCCGTGGAGCTGGCCAACCCCGAGAACCAGTTCAGAGTGGACTA
CATTCTGAGTGTGATGAACGTGCCTGACTTTGACTTCCCTCCCGAATTCTATGAGCATGCCAAGGCTCTG
TGGGAGGATGAAGGAGTGCGTGCCTGCTACGAACGCTCCAACGAGTACCAGCTGATTGACTGTGCCCAGT
ACTTCCTGGACAAGATCGACGTGATCAAGCAGGCTGACTATGTGCCGAGCGATCAGGACCTGCTTCGCTG
CCGTGTCCTGACTTCTGGAATCTTTGAGACCAAGTTCCAGGTGGACAAAGTCAACTTCCACATGTTTGAC
GTGGGTGGCCAGCGCGATGAACGCCGCAAGTGGATCCAGTGCTTCAACGATGTGACTGCCATCATCTTCG
TGGTGGCCAGCAGCAGCTACAACATGGTCATCCGGGAGGACAACCAGACCAACCGCCTGCAGGAGGCTCT
GAACCTCTTCAAGAGCATCTGGAACAACAGATGGCTGCGCACCATCTCTGTGATCCTGTTCCTCAACAAG
CAAGATCTGCTCGCTGAGAAAGTCCTTGCTGGGAAATCGAAGATTGAGGACTACTTTCCAGAATTTGCTC
GCTACACTACTCCTGAGGATGCTACTCCCGAGCCCGGAGAGGACCCACGCGTGACCCGGGCCAAGTACTT
CATTCGAGATGAGTTTCTGAGGATCAGCACTGCCAGTGGAGATGGGCGTCACTACTGCTACCCTCATTTC
ACCTGCGCTGTGGACACTGAGAACATCCGCCGTGTGTTCAACGACTGCCGTGACACTATTCTGCATGACA
ACCTCAAGCAGCTTATGCTACAGTGACTCGAGGCGGCCGCAATTCACTCCTCAGGTGCAGGCTGCCTATC
AGAAGGTGGTGGCTGGTGTGGCCAATGCCCTGGCTCACAAATACCACTGAGATCTTTTTCCCTCTGCCAA
AAATTATGGGGACATCATGAAGCCCCTTGAGCATCTGACTTCTGGCTAATAAAGGAAATTTATTTTCATT
GCAATAGTGTGTTGGAATTTTTTGTGTCTCTCACTCGGAAGGACATATGGGAGGGCAAATCATTTAAAAC
ATCAGAATGAGTATTTGGTTTAGAGTTTGGCAACATATGCCCATATGCTGGCTGCCATGAACAAAGGTTG
GCTATAAAGAGGTCATCAGTATATGAAACAGCCCCCTGCTGTCCATTCCTTATTCCATAGAAAAGCCTTG
ACTTGAGGTTAGATTTTTTTTATATTTTGTTTTGTGTTATTTTTTTCTTTAACATCCCTAAAATTTTCCT
TACATGTTTTACTAGCCAGATTTTTCCTCCTCTCCTGACTACTCCCAGTCATAGCTGTCCCTCTTCTCTT
ATGGAGATCCCTCGACCTGCACCGTCGAGCTAGCATATGGATCCATATAACTTCGTATAATGTATGCTAT
ACGAAGTTATTACGATACCGTCAACTTGTTTATTGCAGCTTATAATGGTTACAAATAAAGCAATAGCATC
ACAAATTTCACAAATAAAGCATTTTTTTCACTGCATTCTAGTTGTGGTTTGTCCAAACTCATCAATGTAT
CTTAGGTACCCAGCTTTTGTTCCCTTTAGTGAGGGTTAATTGCGCGCTTGGCGTAATCATGGTCATAGCT
GTTTCCTGTGTGAAATTGTTATCCGCTCACAATTCCACACAACATACGAGCCGGAAGCATAAAGTGTAAA
GCCTGGGGTGCCTAATGAGTGAGCTAACTCACATTAATTGCGTTGCGCTCACTGCCCGCTTTCCAGTCGG
GAAACCTGTCGTGCCAGCTGCATTAATGAATCGGCCAACGCGCGGGGAGAGGCGGTTTGCGTATTGGGCG
CTCTTCCGCTTCCTCGCTCACTGACTCGCTGCGCTCGGTCGTTCGGCTGCGGCGAGCGGTATCAGCTCAC
TCAAAGGCGGTAATACGGTTATCCACAGAATCAGGGGATAACGCAGGAAAGAACATGTGAGCAAAAGGCC
AGCAAAAGGCCAGGAACCGTAAAAAGGCCGCGTTGCTGGCGTTTTTCCATAGGCTCCGCCCCCCTGACGA
GCATCACAAAAATCGACGCTCAAGTCAGAGGTGGCGAAACCCGACAGGACTATAAAGATACCAGGCGTTT
CCCCCTGGAAGCTCCCTCGTGCGCTCTCCTGTTCCGACCCTGCCGCTTACCGGATACCTGTCCGCCTTTC
TCCCTTCGGGAAGCGTGGCGCTTTCTCATAGCTCACGCTGTAGGTATCTCAGTTCGGTGTAGGTCGTTCG
CTCCAAGCTGGGCTGTGTGCACGAACCCCCCGTTCAGCCCGACCGCTGCGCCTTATCCGGTAACTATCGT
CTTGAGTCCAACCCGGTAAGACACGACTTATCGCCACTGGCAGCAGCCACTGGTAACAGGATTAGCAGAG
CGAGGTATGTAGGCGGTGCTACAGAGTTCTTGAAGTGGTGGCCTAACTACGGCTACACTAGAAGAACAGT
ATTTGGTATCTGCGCTCTGCTGAAGCCAGTTACCTTCGGAAAAAGAGTTGGTAGCTCTTGATCCGGCAAA
CAAACCACCGCTGGTAGCGGTGGTTTTTTTGTTTGCAAGCAGCAGATTACGCGCAGAAAAAAAGGATCTC
AAGAAGATCCTTTGATCTTTTCTACGGGGTCTGACGCTCAGTGGAACGAAAACTCACGTTAAGGGATTTT
GGTCATGAGATTATCAAAAAGGATCTTCACCTAGATCCTTTTAAATTAAAAATGAAGTTTTAAATCAATC
TAAAGTATATATGAGTAAACTTGGTCTGACAGTTACCAATGCTTAATCAGTGAGGCACCTATCTCAGCGA
TCTGTCTATTTCGTTCATCCATAGTTGCCTGACTCCCCGTCGTGTAGATAACTACGATACGGGAGGGCTT
ACCATCTGGCCCCAGTGCTGCAATGATACCGCGAGACCCACGCTCACCGGCTCCAGATTTATCAGCAATA
AACCAGCCAGCCGGAAGGGCCGAGCGCAGAAGTGGTCCTGCAACTTTATCCGCCTCCATCCAGTCTATTA
ATTGTTGCCGGGAAGCTAGAGTAAGTAGTTCGCCAGTTAATAGTTTGCGCAACGTTGTTGCCATTGCTAC
AGGCATCGTGGTGTCACGCTCGTCGTTTGGTATGGCTTCATTCAGCTCCGGTTCCCAACGATCAAGGCGA
GTTACATGATCCCCCATGTTGTGCAAAAAAGCGGTTAGCTCCTTCGGTCCTCCGATCGTTGTCAGAAGTA
AGTTGGCCGCAGTGTTATCACTCATGGTTATGGCAGCACTGCATAATTCTCTTACTGTCATGCCATCCGT
AAGATGCTTTTCTGTGACTGGTGAGTACTCAACCAAGTCATTCTGAGAATAGTGTATGCGGCGACCGAGT
TGCTCTTGCCCGGCGTCAATACGGGATAATACCGCGCCACATAGCAGAACTTTAAAAGTGCTCATCATTG
GAAAACGTTCTTCGGGGCGAAAACTCTCAAGGATCTTACCGCTGTTGAGATCCAGTTCGATGTAACCCAC
TCGTGCACCCAACTGATCTTCAGCATCTTTTACTTTCACCAGCGTTTCTGGGTGAGCAAAAACAGGAAGG
CAAAATGCCGCAAAAAAGGGAATAAGGGCGACACGGAAATGTTGAATACTCATACTCTTCCTTTTTCAAT
ATTATTGAAGCATTTATCAGGGTTATTGTCTCATGAGCGGATACATATTTGAATGTATTTAGAAAAATAA
ACAAATAGGGGTTCCGCGCACATTTCCCCGAAAAGTGCCAAGCTTAATAAACACGGAAGGAGACAATACC
GGAAGGAACCCGCGCTATGACGGCAATAAAAAGACAGAATAAAACGCACGGGTGTTGGGTCGTTTGTTCA
TAAACGCGGGGTTCGGTCCCAGGGCTGGCACTCTGTCGATACCCCACCGAGACCCCATTGGGGCCAATAC
GCCCGCGTTTCTTCCTTTTCCCCACCCCACCCCCCAAGTTCGGGTGAAGGCCCAGGGCTCGCAGCCAACG
TCGGGGCGGCAGGCCCTGCCATAGCCACTGGCCCCGTGGGTTAGGGACGGGGTCCCCCATTCGAGAATAA
ATAACTTCGTATAAAGTATCCTATACGAAGTTATCACCATGACCGAGTACAAGCCCACGGTGCGCCTCGC
CACCCGCGACGACGTCCCCCGGGCCGTACGCACCCTCGCCGCCGCGTTCGCCGACTACCCCGCCACGCGC
CACACCGTCGACCCGGACCGCCACATCGAGCGGGTCACCGAGCTGCAAGAACTCTTCCTCACGCGCGTCG
GGCTCGACATCGGCAAGGTGTGGGTCGCGGACGACGGCGCCGCGGTGGCGGTCTGGACCACGCCGGAGAG
CGTCGAAGCGGGGGCGGTGTTCGCCGAGATCGGCCCGCGCATGGCCGAGTTGAGCGGTTCCCGGCTGGCC
GCGCAGCAACAGATGGAAGGCCTCCTGGCGCCGCACCGGCCCAAGGAGCCCGCGTGGTTCCTGGCCACCG
TCGGCGTCTCGCCCGACCACCAGGGCAAGGGTCTGGGCAGCGCCGTCGTGCTCCCCGGAGTGGAGGCGGC
CGAGCGCGCCGGGGTGCCCGCCTTCCTGGAGACCTCCGCGCCCCGCAACCTCCCCTTCTACGAGCGGCTC
GGCTTCACCGTCACCGCCGACGTCGAGGTGCCCGAAGGACCGCGCACCTGGTGCATGACCCGCAAGCCCG
GTGCCTGACGCCCGCCCCACGACCCGCAGCGCCCGACCGAAAGGAGCGCACGACCCCATGGCTCCGACCG
AAGCCACCCGGGGCGGCCCCGCCGACCCCGCACCCGCCCCCGAGGCCCACCGACTCTAGAGCTCGCTGAT
CAGCCTCGACTGTGCCTTCTAGTTGCCAGCCATCTGTTGTTTGCCCCTCCCCCGTGCCTTCCTTGACCCT
GGAAGGTGCCACTCCCACTGTCCTTTCCTAATAAAATGAGGAAATTGCATCGCATTGTCTGAGTAGGTGT
CATTCTATTCTGGGGGGTGGGGTGGGGCAGGACAGCAAGGGGGAGGATTGGGAAGACAATAGCACTAGTT
ATTAATAGTAATCAATTACGGGGTCATTAGTTCATAGCCCATATATGGAGTTCCGCGTTACATAACTTAC
GGTAAATGGCCCGCCTGGCTGACCGCCCAACGACCCCCGCCCATTGACGTCAATAATGACGTATGTTCCC
ATAGTAACGCCAATAGGGACTTTCCATTGACGTCAATGGGTGGAGTATTTACGGTAAACTGCCCACTTGG
CAGTACATCAAGTGTATCATATGCCAAGTACGCCCCCTATTGACGTCAATGACGGTAAATGGCCCGCCTG
GCATTATGCCCAGTACATGACCTTATGGGACTTTCCTACTTGGCAGTACATCTACGTATTAGTCATCGCT
ATTACCATGGTCGAGGTGAGCCCCACGTTCTGCTTCACTCTCCCCATCTCCCCCCCCTCCCCACCCCCAA
TTTTGTATTTATTTATTTTTTAATTATTTTGTGCAGCGATGGGGGCGGGGGGGGGGG
